Addgene plasmid #37176: UQ6106
Depositing lab: Gary Roberts. Depositing organization: University of Wisconsin, Madison.
Backbone
  Vector backbone: pUX3236
  Modifications to backbone: pUX2424 but with a higher-affinity “e↑” binding site (5′-TCCTACAGTTCACGCACGT-3′)
Growth in bacteria
  Bacterial resistance: Ampicillin, 100 μg/mL
  Growth temperature: 37°C
  Growth strain: DH5alpha
  Copy number: High Copy
Gene/Insert
  Gene/Insert name: None
  Cloning method: Unknown
  Sequencing primers: 5′ NA; 3′ pRcoM1bs-R
Terms and licenses: Academic/Nonprofit Terms; Industry Terms: Not Available to Industry
Depositor comments: This strain contains Roberts lab plasmid pUX3236 which is pUX2424 (contains ~1200bp fragment from Burkholderia xenovorans LB400 with introduced terminal HindIII and SalI sites [such that HindIII – (<-rcoM1– intergenic region – coxM1′->) – SalI]) but with a higher-affinity “e↑” binding site (5′-TCCTACAGTTCACGCACGT-3′). Suitable template for amplification and mutagenesis. For strain usage see attached pdf. Please note that this strain has not been confirmed by Addgene functionally.
How to cite: UQ6106 was a gift from Gary Roberts (Addgene plasmid # 37176)
