[The description below was written by a language model from this plasmid's Addgene catalogue record.]
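Description:
UQ6106 is a bacterial strain deposit carrying the plasmid pUX3236, a high-copy, ampicillin-selected E. coli plasmid maintained in DH5alpha. The record gives no feature table, does not name the origin of replication or the parental cloning vector, lists the cloning method as unknown, and has "None" in the insert field. The depositor comments nevertheless describe a cloned genomic fragment.

According to those comments, pUX3236 is a derivative of pUX2424, which holds a fragment of roughly 1200 bp from Burkholderia xenovorans LB400 bounded by introduced HindIII and SalI sites. The fragment contains the rcoM1 gene reading in one direction, the intergenic region, and the start of coxM1 reading in the opposite direction, so it captures a divergently arranged regulator gene and the promoter region of its neighbouring cox locus. RcoM is generally known as a CO-responsive haem-containing transcriptional regulator, and the intergenic region is where its DNA binding sites would be expected. pUX3236 differs from pUX2424 in that one binding site, designated "e", has been altered to a higher-affinity version ("e↑"). The record does not explicitly name the protein that binds it, although the context and the name of the listed sequencing primer point to RcoM.

The depositor describes the plasmid as a suitable template for amplification and mutagenesis, making it a source of DNA for studying or further modifying this regulatory region rather than an expression or reporter construct in its own right. The strain has not been functionally confirmed by the repository, and distribution is limited to academic and nonprofit users.
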