>Addgene plasmid #37176 | UQ6106 | addgene partial sequence | sequence record 47870 | pRcoM1bs-R 5'-GAGAGGCGGTTTGCGTATT
AGAGGGCACAGCTGATTGCCCTTCACCGCCTGGCCCTGAGAGAGTTGCAGCAAGCGGTCCACGCTGGTTT
GCCCCAGCAGGCGAAAATCCTGTTTGATGGTGGTTAACGGCGGGATATAACATGAGCTGTCTTCGGTATC
GTCGTATCCCACTACCGAGATATCCGCACCAACGCGCAGCCCGGACTCGGTAATGGCGCGCATTGCGCCC
AGCGCCATCTGATCGTTGGCAACCAGCATCGCAGTGGGAACGATGCCCTCATTCAGCATTTGCATGGTTT
GTTGAAAACCGGACATGGCACTCCAGTCGCCTTCCCGTTCCGCTATCGGCTGAATTTGATTGCGAGTGAG
ATATTTATGCCAGCCAGCCAGACGCAGACGCGCCGAGACAGAACTTAATGGGCCCGCTAACAGCGCGATT
TGCTGGTGACCCAATGCGACCAGATGCTCCACGCCCAGTCGCGTACCGTCTTCATGGGAGAAAATAATAC
TGTTGATGGGTGTCTGGTCAGAGACATCAAGAAATAACGCCGGAACATTAGTGCAGGCAGCTTCCACAGC
AATGGCATCCTGGTCATCCAGCGGATAGTTAATGATCAGCCCACTGACGCGTTGCGCGAGAAGATTGTGC
ACCGCCGCTTTACAGGCTTCGACGCCGCTTCGTTCTACCATCGACACCACCACGCTGGCACCCAGTTGAT
CGGCGCGAGATTTAATCGCCGCGACAATTTGCGACGGCGCGTGCAGGGCCAGACTGGAGGTGGCAACGCC
AATCAGCAACGACTGTTTGCCCGCCAGTTGTTGTGCCACGCGGTTGGGAATGTAATTCAGCTCCGCCATC
GCCGCTTCCACTTTTTCCCGCGTTTTCGCAGAAACGTGGCTGGCCTGGTTCACCACGCGGGGAAACGGTC
TGATAAGAGA
