>Addgene plasmid #37176 | UQ6106 | addgene partial sequence | sequence record 51153 | M13pUC-rev 5'-AGCGGATAACAATTTCACACAGG-3'
CCTCTAGAGTCGACGGATCACACTGGCCTCCTTTGTCGTCAAAGTCGCACGGCCGGAAACGTCACGGGCC
TTTAAGCAAGGATTTCACAATGCAATGCAGCAATTCAACGCAATTTCCCGAACGGCGGGTTCACGTGCGT
GAACTGTAGGAAAACGTACATGAAACCCGAACCGGCCGGCTGGTGCCGCCGTGACAGCGCCTGTTCGCTC
GCGCGCGGCGGACAGCACGATTGCGCGACGCAACGGGCCCTTTCATGCCGGTTTCCCGAACGGCGGGTTT
ACCTGCGTGAACGACCCGGAAATTTGCGCGAAAATCGGTAGATAGCGATACTGCAAGATAAAAATCGCCT
GAGAGCGTGGACAGCCCCATGAGGACAGGAGAGCCCGCATGAAATCGTCTGAGCCCGCTTCCGTATCGGC
GGCCGAGCGCCGCGCGGAGACGTTCCAGCACAAGCTCGAGCAGTTCAATCCGGGGATCGTCTGGCTGGAC
CAGCACGGCCGCGTCACGGCATTCAACGACGTCGCGCTGCAAATTCTCGGGCCGGCCGGCGAGCAATCGC
TAGGCGTGGCGCAGGATAGTCTGTTCGGCATCGACGTGGTGCAACTGCACCCGGAGAAAAGCCGCGACAA
GCTGCGCTTCCTGCTGCAGTCGAAAGACGTGGGTGGCTGCCCGGTCAAGTCGCCGCCGCCGGTGGCGATG
ATGATCAATATTCCCGACCGGATCCTGATGATCAAGGTGTCCAGCATGATCGCCGCCGGCGGCGCGTGCG
GCACCTGCATGATCTTCTACGACGTCACCGATCTGACCACCGAGCCCTCCGGCCTGCCGGCGGGCGGCAG
CGCGCCCTCGCCGAGGCGCCTCTTCAAGATTCCCGT
